Addgene plasmid #31675: pGEX-BAIAP2 wt
Depositing lab: Anne Brunet. Depositing organization: Stanford University. Publication: Chemical Genetic Screen for AMPKalpha2 Substrates Uncovers a Network of Proteins Involved in Mitosis. Banko MR, Allen JJ, Schaffer BE, Wilker EW, Tsou P, White JL, Villen J, Wang B, Kim SR, Sakamoto K, Gygi SP, Cantley LC, Yaffe MB, Shokat KM, Brunet A. Mol Cell. 2011 Dec 23;44(6):878-92. Epub 2011 Dec 1. 10.1016/j.molcel.2011.11.005 PubMed 22137581.
Backbone
  Vector backbone: pGEX-4T3
  Backbone size w/o insert (bp): 4900
  Vector type: Bacterial Expression
Growth in bacteria
  Bacterial resistance: Ampicillin, 100 μg/mL
  Growth temperature: 37°C
  Growth strain: DH5alpha
  Copy number: Low Copy
Gene/Insert
  Gene/Insert name: BAI1-associated protein 2 (alt name: GST-BAIAP2)
  Species: H. sapiens (human)
  Insert size (bp): 1550
  Entrez Gene: BAIAP2 (a.k.a. BAP2, FLAF3, IRSP53, WAML)
  Tag / fusion protein: GST (N terminal on backbone)
  Cloning method: Restriction Enzyme; 5′ cloning site EcoRI (not destroyed); 3′ cloning site XbaI (not destroyed)
  Sequencing primers: 5′ pGEX 5'; 3′ pGEX 3'
Resource information
  A portion of this plasmid was derived from a plasmid made by: Open Biosystems Human Orfeome Collection
Terms and licenses: Academic/Nonprofit Terms; Industry Terms: Not Available to Industry
How to cite: pGEX-BAIAP2 wt was a gift from Anne Brunet (Addgene plasmid # 31675 ; http://n2t.net/addgene:31675 ; RRID:Addgene_31675)
