[The description below was written by a language model from this plasmid's Addgene catalogue record and pLannotate feature annotations shown in this document.]
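Description:
pGEX-BAIAP2 wt is a bacterial expression plasmid built on the pGEX-4T3 backbone for producing human BAI1-associated protein 2 (BAIAP2, also known as IRSp53) as an N-terminal glutathione S-transferase fusion in E. coli. The roughly 1.5 kb BAIAP2 open reading frame, derived in part from a human ORFeome collection clone, was inserted between EcoRI and XbaI sites, both retained, directly downstream of the Schistosoma japonicum GST coding sequence. The sequenced plasmid is about 6.5 kb. The annotation software matched the insert to a hamster BAIAP2 reference entry, but the catalogue lists the species as human. The "wt" in the name indicates the unmutated form of the protein.

Because the plasmid is circular, the tac promoter annotated at the end of the sequence record lies just upstream of the lac operator and GST–BAIAP2 reading frame at its start. This hybrid trp/lac promoter is kept repressed by the lac repressor, which is supplied from a plasmid-borne lacI gene with its own promoter, and expression is induced with IPTG. Propagation relies on a ColE1/pBR322-type origin, with ampicillin selection provided by the β-lactamase gene. The catalogue lists the plasmid as low copy. The remaining annotated pieces, including the lac promoter/lacZα segment and short rop, bom and yciV fragments, are backbone remnants with no apparent role in expression.

The GST tag allows the fusion protein to be purified on glutathione resin. The associated publication describes a chemical genetic screen for AMPKα2 substrates, so the construct most likely provided recombinant BAIAP2 for testing as a candidate kinase substrate, though the record does not state the specific use.
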