Features (pLannotate 1.2.2; 17 found; start..end, strand, type, name):
      1..17      +  protein_bind   lac operator: The lac repressor binds to the lac operator to inhibit transcription in E. coli. This inhibition can be relieved by adding lactose or isopropyl-β-D-thiogalactopyranoside (IPTG). lac repressor encoded by lacI
     40..693     +  CDS            GST26_SCHJA: Experimental evidence at protein level: Swiss-Prot protein existence level 1. GST isoenzymes appear to play a central role in the parasite detoxification system. Other functions are also suspected including a role in increasing the solubility of haematin in the parasite gut. From Schistosoma japonicum (Blood fluke).
    727..2256    +  CDS            BAIAP2: BAIP2_CRIGR - Experimental evidence at protein level: Swiss-Prot protein existence level 1. Adapter protein that links membrane-bound small G-proteins to cytoplasmic effector proteins. Necessary for CDC42-mediated reorganization of the actin cytoskeleton and for RAC1-mediated membrane ruffling. Involved in the regulation of the actin cytoskeleton by WASF family members and the Arp2/3 complex. Plays a role in neurite growth. Acts syngeristically with ENAH to promote filipodia formation. Plays a role in the reorganization of the actin cytoskeleton in response to bacterial infection. Participates
   2296..2335    +  CDS            rop (fragment): Rop protein, which maintains plasmids at low copy number; rop
   2437..2477    +  misc_feature   bom (fragment): basis of mobility region from pBR322
   2582..2686    +  promoter       AmpR promoter: bla
   2687..3547    +  CDS            AmpR: β-lactamase; bla; confers resistance to ampicillin, carbenicillin, and related antibiotics
   3718..4306    +  rep_origin     ori: high-copy-number ColE1/pMB1/pBR322/pUC origin of replication
   4492..4543    -  misc_feature   bom (fragment): basis of mobility region from pBR322
   4550..4627    +  promoter       lacI promoter: lacI
   4628..5710    +  CDS            lacI: lac repressor; lacI; The lac repressor binds to the lac operator to inhibit transcription in E. coli. This inhibition can be relieved by adding lactose or isopropyl-β-D-thiogalactopyranoside (IPTG).
   5723..5744    +  protein_bind   CAP binding site: CAP binding activates transcription in the presence of cAMP. E. coli catabolite activator protein
   5759..5789    +  promoter       lac promoter: promoter for the E. coli lac operon
   5797..5813    +  protein_bind   lac operator: The lac repressor binds to the lac operator to inhibit transcription in E. coli. This inhibition can be relieved by adding lactose or isopropyl-β-D-thiogalactopyranoside (IPTG). lac repressor encoded by lacI
   5833..6006    +  CDS            lacZα: LacZα fragment of β-galactosidase; lacZ fragment
   6270..6386    -  CDS            yciV (fragment): RNAAM_ECOLI - Also known as trpH From Escherichia coli (strain K12).
   6462..6490    +  promoter       tac promoter: strong E. coli promoter; hybrid between the trp and lac UV5 promoters
>Addgene plasmid #31675 | pGEX-BAIAP2 wt | addgene full sequence | sequence record 424766 | Addgene NGS Result
TTGTGAGCGGATAACAATTTCACACAGGAAACAGTATTCATGTCCCCTATACTAGGTTATTGGAAAATTA
AGGGCCTTGTGCAACCCACTCGACTTCTTTTGGAATATCTTGAAGAAAAATATGAAGAGCATTTGTATGA
GCGCGATGAAGGTGATAAATGGCGAAACAAAAAGTTTGAATTGGGTTTGGAGTTTCCCAATCTTCCTTAT
TATATTGATGGTGATGTTAAATTAACACAGTCTATGGCCATCATACGTTATATAGCTGACAAGCACAACA
TGTTGGGTGGTTGTCCAAAAGAGCGTGCAGAGATTTCAATGCTTGAAGGAGCGGTTTTGGATATTAGATA
CGGTGTTTCGAGAATTGCATATAGTAAAGACTTTGAAACTCTCAAAGTTGATTTTCTTAGCAAGCTACCT
GAAATGCTGAAAATGTTCGAAGATCGTTTATGTCATAAAACATATTTAAATGGTGATCATGTAACCCATC
CTGACTTCATGTTGTATGACGCTCTTGATGTTGTTTTATACATGGACCCAATGTGCCTGGATGCGTTCCC
AAAATTAGTTTGTTTTAAAAAACGTATTGAAGCTATCCCACAAATTGATAAGTACTTGAAATCCAGCAAG
TATATAGCATGGCCTTTGCAGGGCTGGCAAGCCACGTTTGGTGGTGGCGACCATCCTCCAAAATCGGATC
TGGTTCCGCGTGGATCCCCGAATTCGTCTCTGTCTCGCTCAGAGGAGATGCACCGGCTCACGGAAAATGT
CTATAAGACCATCATGGAGCAGTTCAACCCTAGCCTCCGGAACTTCATCGCCATGGGGAAGAATTACGAG
AAGGCACTGGCAGGTGTGACGTATGCAGCCAAAGGCTACTTTGACGCCCTGGTGAAGATGGGGGAGCTGG
CCAGCGAGAGCCAGGGCTCCAAAGAACTCGGAGACGTTCTCTTCCAGATGGCTGAAGTCCACAGGCAGAT
CCAGAATCAGCTGGAAGAAATGCTGAAGTCTTTTCACAACGAGCTGCTTACGCAGCTGGAGCAGAAGGTG
GAGCTGGACTCCAGGTATCTGAGTGCTGCGCTGAAGAAATACCAGACTGAGCAAAGGAGCAAAGGCGACG
CCCTGGACAAGTGTCAGGCTGAGCTGAAGAAGCTTCGGAAGAAGAGCCAGGGCAGCAAGAATCCTCAGAA
GTACTCGGACAAGGAGCTGCAGTACATCGACGCCATCAGCAACAAGCAGGGCGAGCTGGAGAATTACGTG
TCCGACGGCTACAAGACCGCACTGACAGAGGAGCGCAGGCGCTTCTGCTTCCTGGTGGAGAAGCAGTGCG
CCGTGGCCAAGAACTCCGCGGCCTACCACTCCAAGGGCAAGGAGCTGCTGGCGCAGAAGCTGCCGCTGTG
GCAACAGGCCTGTGCCGACCCCAGCAAGATCCCGGAGCGCGCGGTGCAGCTCATGCAGCAGGTGGCCAGC
AACGGCGCCACCCTCCCCAGCGCCCTGTCGGCCTCCAAGTCCAACCTGGTCATTTCCGACCCCATTCCGG
GGGCCAAGCCCCTGCCGGTGCCCCCCGAGCTGGCACCGTTCGTGGGGCGGATGTCTGCCCAGGAGAGCAC
ACCCATCATGAACGGCGTCACAGGCCCGGATGGCGAGGACTACAGCCCGTGGGCTGACCGCAAGGCTGCC
CAGCCCAAATCCCTGTCTCCTCCGCAGTCTCAGAGCAAGCTCAGCGACTCCTACTCCAACACACTCCCCG
TGCGCAAGAGCGTGACCCCAAAAAACAGCTATGCCACCACCGAGAACAAGACTCTGCCTCGCTCGAGCTC
CATGGCAGCCGGCCTGGAGCGCAATGGCCGTATGCGGGTGAAGGCCATCTTCTCCCACGCTGCTGGGGAC
AACAGCACCCTCCTGAGCTTCAAGGAGGGTGACCTCATTACCCTGCTGGTGCCTGAGGCCCGCGATGGCT
GGCACTACGGAGAGAGTGAGAAGACCAAGATGCGGGGCTGGTTTCCCTTCTCCTACACCCGGGTCTTGGA
CAGCGATGGCAGTGACAGGCTGCACATGAGCCTGCAGCAAGGGAAGAGCAGCAGCACGGGCAACCTCCTG
GACAAGGACGACCTGGCCATCCCACCCCCCGATTACGGCGCCGCCTCCCGGGCCTTCCCCGCCCAGACGG
CCAGCGGCTTCAAGCAGAGGCCCTACAGTGTGGCCGTGCCCGCCTTCTCCCAGGGCCTGGATGACTATGG
AGCGCGGTCCATGAGCAGGTAATCTAGAGCGGCCGCATCGTGACTGACTGACGATCTGCCTCGCGCGTTT
CGGTGATGACGGTGAAAACCTCTGACACATGCAGCTCCCGGAGACGGTCACAGCTTGTCTGTAAGCGGAT
GCCGGGAGCAGACAAGCCCGTCAGGGCGCGTCAGCGGGTGTTGGCGGGTGTCGGGGCGCAGCCATGACCC
AGTCACGTAGCGATAGCGGAGTGTATAATTCTTGAAGACGAAAGGGCCTCGTGATACGCCTATTTTTATA
GGTTAATGTCATGATAATAATGGTTTCTTAGACGTCAGGTGGCACTTTTCGGGGAAATGTGCGCGGAACC
CCTATTTGTTTATTTTTCTAAATACATTCAAATATGTATCCGCTCATGAGACAATAACCCTGATAAATGC
TTCAATAATATTGAAAAAGGAAGAGTATGAGTATTCAACATTTCCGTGTCGCCCTTATTCCCTTTTTTGC
GGCATTTTGCCTTCCTGTTTTTGCTCACCCAGAAACGCTGGTGAAAGTAAAAGATGCTGAAGATCAGTTG
GGTGCACGAGTGGGTTACATCGAACTGGATCTCAACAGCGGTAAGATCCTTGAGAGTTTTCGCCCCGAAG
AACGTTTTCCAATGATGAGCACTTTTAAAGTTCTGCTATGTGGCGCGGTATTATCCCGTGTTGACGCCGG
GCAAGAGCAACTCGGTCGCCGCATACACTATTCTCAGAATGACTTGGTTGAGTACTCACCAGTCACAGAA
AAGCATCTTACGGATGGCATGACAGTAAGAGAATTATGCAGTGCTGCCATAACCATGAGTGATAACACTG
CGGCCAACTTACTTCTGACAACGATCGGAGGACCGAAGGAGCTAACCGCTTTTTTGCACAACATGGGGGA
TCATGTAACTCGCCTTGATCGTTGGGAACCGGAGCTGAATGAAGCCATACCAAACGACGAGCGTGACACC
ACGATGCCTGCAGCAATGGCAACAACGTTGCGCAAACTATTAACTGGCGAACTACTTACTCTAGCTTCCC
GGCAACAATTAATAGACTGGATGGAGGCGGATAAAGTTGCAGGACCACTTCTGCGCTCGGCCCTTCCGGC
TGGCTGGTTTATTGCTGATAAATCTGGAGCCGGTGAGCGTGGGTCTCGCGGTATCATTGCAGCACTGGGG
CCAGATGGTAAGCCCTCCCGTATCGTAGTTATCTACACGACGGGGAGTCAGGCAACTATGGATGAACGAA
ATAGACAGATCGCTGAGATAGGTGCCTCACTGATTAAGCATTGGTAACTGTCAGACCAAGTTTACTCATA
TATACTTTAGATTGATTTAAAACTTCATTTTTAATTTAAAAGGATCTAGGTGAAGATCCTTTTTGATAAT
CTCATGACCAAAATCCCTTAACGTGAGTTTTCGTTCCACTGAGCGTCAGACCCCGTAGAAAAGATCAAAG
GATCTTCTTGAGATCCTTTTTTTCTGCGCGTAATCTGCTGCTTGCAAACAAAAAAACCACCGCTACCAGC
GGTGGTTTGTTTGCCGGATCAAGAGCTACCAACTCTTTTTCCGAAGGTAACTGGCTTCAGCAGAGCGCAG
ATACCAAATACTGTCCTTCTAGTGTAGCCGTAGTTAGGCCACCACTTCAAGAACTCTGTAGCACCGCCTA
CATACCTCGCTCTGCTAATCCTGTTACCAGTGGCTGCTGCCAGTGGCGATAAGTCGTGTCTTACCGGGTT
GGACTCAAGACGATAGTTACCGGATAAGGCGCAGCGGTCGGGCTGAACGGGGGGTTCGTGCACACAGCCC
AGCTTGGAGCGAACGACCTACACCGAACTGAGATACCTACAGCGTGAGCTATGAGAAAGCGCCACGCTTC
CCGAAGGGAGAAAGGCGGACAGGTATCCGGTAAGCGGCAGGGTCGGAACAGGAGAGCGCACGAGGGAGCT
TCCAGGGGGAAACGCCTGGTATCTTTATAGTCCTGTCGGGTTTCGCCACCTCTGACTTGAGCGTCGATTT
TTGTGATGCTCGTCAGGGGGGCGGAGCCTATGGAAAAACGCCAGCAACGCGGCCTTTTTACGGTTCCTGG
CCTTTTGCTGGCCTTTTGCTCACATGTTCTTTCCTGCGTTATCCCCTGATTCTGTGGATAACCGTATTAC
CGCCTTTGAGTGAGCTGATACCGCTCGCCGCAGCCGAACGACCGAGCGCAGCGAGTCAGTGAGCGAGGAA
GCGGAAGAGCGCCTGATGCGGTATTTTCTCCTTACGCATCTGTGCGGTATTTCACACCGCATAAATTCCG
ACACCATCGAATGGCGCAAAACCTTTCGCGGTATGGCATGATAGCGCCCGGAAGAGAGTCAATTCAGGGT
GGTGAATGTGAAACCAGTAACGTTATACGATGTCGCAGAGTATGCCGGTGTCTCTTATCAGACCGTTTCC
CGCGTGGTGAACCAGGCCAGCCACGTTTCTGCGAAAACGCGGGAAAAAGTGGAAGCGGCGATGGCGGAGC
TGAATTACATTCCCAACCGCGTGGCACAACAACTGGCGGGCAAACAGTCGTTGCTGATTGGCGTTGCCAC
CTCCAGTCTGGCCCTGCACGCGCCGTCGCAAATTGTCGCGGCGATTAAATCTCGCGCCGATCAACTGGGT
GCCAGCGTGGTGGTGTCGATGGTAGAACGAAGCGGCGTCGAAGCCTGTAAAGCGGCGGTGCACAATCTTC
TCGCGCAACGCGTCAGTGGGCTGATCATTAACTATCCGCTGGATGACCAGGATGCCATTGCTGTGGAAGC
TGCCTGCACTAATGTTCCGGCGTTATTTCTTGATGTCTCTGACCAGACACCCATCAACAGTATTATTTTC
TCCCATGAAGACGGTACGCGACTGGGCGTGGAGCATCTGGTCGCATTGGGTCACCAGCAAATCGCGCTGT
TAGCGGGCCCATTAAGTTCTGTCTCGGCGCGTCTGCGTCTGGCTGGCTGGCATAAATATCTCACTCGCAA
TCAAATTCAGCCGATAGCGGAACGGGAAGGCGACTGGAGTGCCATGTCCGGTTTTCAACAAACCATGCAA
ATGCTGAATGAGGGCATCGTTCCCACTGCGATGCTGGTTGCCAACGATCAGATGGCGCTGGGCGCAATGC
GCGCCATTACCGAGTCCGGGCTGCGCGTTGGTGCGGATATCTCGGTAGTGGGATACGACGATACCGAAGA
CAGCTCATGTTATATCCCGCCGTTAACCACCATCAAACAGGATTTTCGCCTGCTGGGGCAAACCAGCGTG
GACCGCTTGCTGCAACTCTCTCAGGGCCAGGCGGTGAAGGGCAATCAGCTGTTGCCCGTCTCACTGGTGA
AAAGAAAAACCACCCTGGCGCCCAATACGCAAACCGCCTCTCCCCGCGCGTTGGCCGATTCATTAATGCA
GCTGGCACGACAGGTTTCCCGACTGGAAAGCGGGCAGTGAGCGCAACGCAATTAATGTAAGTTAGCTCAC
TCATTAGGCACCCCAGGCTTTACACTTTATGCTTCCGGCTCGTATGTTGTGTGGAATTGTGAGCGGATAA
CAATTTCACACAGGAAACAGCTATGACCATGATTACGGATTCACTGGCCGTCGTTTTACAACGTCGTGAC
TGGGAAAACCCTGGCGTTACCCAACTTAATCGCCTTGCAGCACATCCCCCTTTCGCCAGCTGGCGTAATA
GCGAAGAGGCCCGCACCGATCGCCCTTCCCAACAGTTGCGCAGCCTGAATGGCGAATGGCGCTTTGCCTG
GTTTCCGGCACCAGAAGCGGTGCCGGAAAGCTGGCTGGAGTGCGATCTTCCTGAGGCCGATACTGTCGTC
GTCCCCTCAAACTGGCAGATGCACGGTTACGATGCGCCCATCTACACCAACGTGACCTATCCCATTACGG
TCAATCCGCCGTTTGTTCCCACGGAGAATCCGACGGGTTGTTACTCGCTCACATTTAATGTTGATGAAAG
CTGGCTACAGGAAGGCCAGACGCGAATTATTTTTGATGGCGTTGGAATTAGCTTATCGACTGCACGGTGC
ACCAATGCTTCTGGCGTCAGGCAGCCATCGGAAGCTGTGGTATGGCTGTGCAGGTCGTAAATCACTGCAT
AATTCGTGTCGCTCAAGGCGCACTCCCGTTCTGGATAATGTTTTTTGCGCCGACATCATAACGGTTCTGG
CAAATATTCTGAAATGAGCTGTTGACAATTAATCATCGGCTCGTATAATGTGTGGAA
