>Addgene plasmid #31675 | pGEX-BAIAP2 wt | addgene partial sequence | sequence record 45638 | pGEX-5 5'-GGGCTGGCAAGCCACGTTTGGTG-3'
GGATCCCCGAATTCGTCTCTGTCTCGCTCAGAGGAGATGCACCGGCTCACGGAAAATGTCTATAAGACCA
TCATGGAGCAGTTCAACCCTAGCCTCCGGAACTTCATCGCCATGGGGAAGAATTACGAGAAGGCACTGGC
AGGTGTGACGTATGCAGCCAAAGGCTACTTTGACGCCCTGGTGAAGATGGGGGAGCTGGCCAGCGAGAGC
CAGGGCTCCAAAGAACTCGGAGACGTTCTCTTCCAGATGGCTGAAGTCCACAGGCAGATCCAGAATCAGC
TGGAAGAAATGCTGAAGTCTTTTCACAACGAGCTGCTTACGCAGCTGGAGCAGAAGGTGGAGCTGGACTC
CAGGTATCTGAGTGCTGCGCTGAAGAAATACCAGACTGAGCAAAGGAGCAAAGGCGACGCCCTGGACAAG
TGTCAGGCTGAGCTGAAGAAGCTTCGGAAGAAGAGCCAGGGCAGCAAGAATCCTCAGAAGTACTCGGACA
AGGAGCTGCAGTACATCGACGCCATCAGCAACAAGCAGGGCGAGCTGGAGAATTACGTGTCCGACGGCTA
CAAGACCGCACTGACAGAGGAGCGCAGGCGCTTCTGCTTCCTGGTGGAGAAGCAGTGCGCCGTGGCCAAG
AACTCCGCGGCCTACCACTCCAAGGGCAAGGAGCTGCTGGCGCAGAAGCTGCCGCTGTGGCAACAGGCCT
GTGCCGACCCCAGCAAGATCCCGGAGCGCGCGGTGCAGCTCATGCAGCAGGTGGCCAGCAACGGCGCCAC
CCTCCCCAGCGCCCTGTCGGCCTCCAAGTCCAACCTGGTCATTTCCGACCCCATTCCGGGGGCCAAGCCC
CTGCCGGTGCCCCCCGAGCTGGCACCGTTCGTG
